>Addgene plasmid #109139 | pDEST47-CYFIP1.GFP | addgene full sequence | sequence record 234935 | Addgene NGS Result
GACGGATCGGGAGATCTCCCGATCCCCTATGGTGCACTCTCAGTACAATCTGCTCTGATGCCGCATAGTT
AAGCCAGTATCTGCTCCCTGCTTGTGTGTTGGAGGTCGCTGAGTAGTGCGCGAGCAAAATTTAAGCTACA
ACAAGGCAAGGCTTGACCGACAATTGCATGAAGAATCTGCTTAGGGTTAGGCGTTTTGCGCTGCTTCGCG
ATGTACGGGCCAGATATACGCGTTGACATTGATTATTGACTAGTTATTAATAGTAATCAATTACGGGGTC
ATTAGTTCATAGCCCATATATGGAGTTCCGCGTTACATAACTTACGGTAAATGGCCCGCCTGGCTGACCG
CCCAACGACCCCCGCCCATTGACGTCAATAATGACGTATGTTCCCATAGTAACGCCAATAGGGACTTTCC
ATTGACGTCAATGGGTGGAGTATTTACGGTAAACTGCCCACTTGGCAGTACATCAAGTGTATCATATGCC
AAGTACGCCCCCTATTGACGTCAATGACGGTAAATGGCCCGCCTGGCATTATGCCCAGTACATGACCTTA
TGGGACTTTCCTACTTGGCAGTACATCTACGTATTAGTCATCGCTATTACCATGGTGATGCGGTTTTGGC
AGTACATCAATGGGCGTGGATAGCGGTTTGACTCACGGGGATTTCCAAGTCTCCACCCCATTGACGTCAA
TGGGAGTTTGTTTTGGCACCAAAATCAACGGGACTTTCCAAAATGTCGTAACAACTCCGCCCCATTGACG
CAAATGGGCGGTAGGCGTGTACGGTGGGAGGTCTATATAAGCAGAGCTCTCTGGCTAACTAGAGAACCCA
CTGCTTACTGGCTTATCGAAATTAATACGACTCACTATAGGGAGACCCAAGCTGGCTAGTTAAGCTTGAT
CAAACAAGTTTGTACAAAAAAGCAGGCTCCACCATGGCGGCCCAGGTGACTCTGGAGGACGCGCTGTCCA
ACGTGGACCTCCTGGAGGAGCTGCCCCTGCCCGACCAGCAGCCCTGCATCGAGCCCCCGCCATCCTCGCT
GCTCTACCAGCCAAATTTCAACACTAACTTTGAAGACAGAAATGCATTTGTTACTGGCATCGCAAGATAC
ATTGAACAAGCCACCGTCCACTCTAGCATGAACGAGATGCTGGAGGAGGGCCAAGAATATGCTGTCATGC
TGTACACCTGGAGGAGCTGCTCCCGGGCCATCCCACAGGTGAAATGTAACGAGCAGCCTAACAGAGTGGA
AATCTACGAGAAAACCGTGGAGGTTCTGGAGCCTGAGGTCACAAAACTGATGAATTTCATGTACTTCCAG
AGAAATGCCATTGAGCGTTTCTGCGGGGAAGTGAGGCGCCTGTGCCATGCCGAGAGGAGGAAGGACTTCG
TGTCAGAAGCCTACCTGATCACACTGGGCAAATTCATCAACATGTTCGCTGTGCTGGACGAGCTGAAGAA
CATGAAGTGCAGTGTGAAGAACGACCACTCAGCGTACAAGAGGGCCGCTCAGTTTTTACGTAAAATGGCA
GATCCACAGTCCATCCAGGAATCGCAGAATCTGTCCATGTTCCTGGCCAATCATAACAAGATCACACAGT
CTCTGCAGCAGCAGCTCGAAGTGATTTCTGGCTACGAAGAGCTCCTGGCAGATATTGTGAATCTGTGTGT
GGATTACTACGAGAACAGGATGTATTTGACGCCCAGTGAGAAACACATGCTTCTCAAAGTCATGGGATTT
GGTCTGTACCTGATGGATGGGAGTGTCAGTAACATCTATAAGTTGGATGCCAAGAAAAGAATAAACTTAT
CCAAAATCGACAAGTACTTCAAGCAACTCCAGGTGGTTCCACTATTTGGGGACATGCAAATAGAACTGGC
AAGATATATCAAGACCAGCGCCCACTACGAGGAAAATAAATCTCGATGGACGTGCACATCCTCCGGCAGC
AGCCCTCAGTACAACATCTGCGAGCAGATGATCCAGATCCGCGAGGACCACATGCGCTTCATTTCGGAGC
TGGCGCGCTACAGCAACAGCGAGGTGGTCACGGGCTCGGGCCGCCAGGAGGCCCAGAAGACGGACGCGGA
GTACCGCAAGCTCTTCGACCTGGCGCTGCAGGGCCTGCAGCTGTTGTCGCAGTGGAGCGCGCACGTGATG
GAAGTGTATTCCTGGAAGCTTGTGCACCCCACCGACAAGTACTCCAACAAGGACTGCCCCGACAGCGCTG
AAGAGTACGAGCGTGCCACGCGCTACAACTACACCAGCGAGGAGAAGTTTGCCCTAGTGGAGGTGATCGC
CATGATCAAAGGCCTGCAGGTGCTGATGGGCAGGATGGAGAGCGTGTTCAACCACGCCATCCGGCACACC
GTCTATGCCGCACTGCAGGACTTCTCCCAGGTGACCCTTAGGGAGCCGCTGCGGCAGGCCATCAAGAAGA
AGAAGAACGTCATCCAGAGTGTCCTGCAGGCCATCAGGAAGACCGTGTGTGACTGGGAGACGGGGCATGA
GCCCTTCAATGACCCAGCCTTGCGGGGCGAGAAGGACCCCAAGAGCGGCTTCGACATAAAAGTACCACGC
CGCGCCGTGGGACCCTCCAGCACTCAGCTTTACATGGTGAGAACCATGCTAGAGTCCCTCATTGCAGACA
AAAGTGGTTCCAAGAAAACCTTGAGAAGTAGCCTTGAGGGGCCCACCATATTGGACATAGAAAAATTTCA
TCGAGAGTCATTCTTCTACACTCACTTGATAAATTTCAGTGAAACGCTGCAGCAGTGCTGTGACCTTTCG
CAGCTGTGGTTCCGAGAGTTCTTCCTGGAGCTGACCATGGGCAGGAGGATCCAGTTCCCCATTGAGATGT
CGATGCCCTGGATCCTGACGGACCACATCCTGGAGACCAAGGAGGCATCGATGATGGAGTACGTGCTCTA
CTCCCTGGACCTGTACAATGACAGCGCCCACTACGCGCTCACCAGGTTCAACAAGCAGTTCCTGTACGAC
GAAATTGAGGCCGAGGTGAATCTATGTTTTGACCAATTTGTTTACAAGCTAGCAGACCAGATATTTGCCT
ATTATAAGGTTATGGCAGGAAGTTTGCTTCTTGATAAACGGTTACGATCAGAATGCAAGAATCAGGGAGC
CACGATCCACCTCCCGCCGTCTAACCGCTACGAGACGCTGCTGAAGCAGAGGCATGTGCAGCTCCTCGGC
AGATCAATAGACCTCAATCGTCTGATCACCCAGCGCGTCTCAGCAGCCATGTATAAGTCCCTAGAACTGG
CGATTGGACGATTTGAAAGTGAAGATTTGACCTCCATAGTTGAGCTGGATGGCCTGTTGGAAATCAACCG
CATGACCCACAAGCTGCTGAGCCGGTACCTGACGCTGGACGGCTTCGACGCCATGTTCCGGGAGGCCAAC
CACAACGTGTCAGCGCCCTACGGGAGGATCACCCTGCACGTCTTCTGGGAGCTCAACTATGACTTCCTGC
CCAACTACTGCTACAACGGCTCTACCAACCGGTTTGTTCGGACAGTGTTACCATTTTCTCAGGAATTTCA
AAGAGATAAGCAGCCTAATGCACAGCCTCAGTATCTGCATGGATCCAAGGCTTTGAACTTGGCCTACTCC
AGCATTTACGGCAGCTACCGGAACTTCGTGGGACCTCCACACTTTCAAGTCATCTGCCGGCTTCTCGGCT
ACCAGGGTATCGCCGTGGTCATGGAGGAGCTGCTGAAGGTCGTCAAGAGCCTGCTGCAAGGCACAATCCT
GCAGTACGTGAAGACGCTGATGGAGGTGATGCCCAAGATCTGCCGCCTGCCCCGGCACGAGTACGGCTCT
CCTGGTATCCTGGAGTTCTTCCACCACCAGCTGAAGGACATCGTGGAGTACGCAGAGCTGAAGACGGTGT
GCTTCCAGAACCTGCGGGAGGTGGGGAACGCCATCCTCTTCTGCCTGCTCATCGAGCAGAGCCTGTCTTT
AGAAGAAGTGTGTGACCTGCTGCACGCGGCTCCTTTCCAGAACATCTTGCCGCGAGTCCATGTGAAAGAG
GGGGAGAGACTTGATGCCAAAATGAAAAGACTAGAATCAAAGTACGCCCCGCTGCATCTTGTCCCACTGA
TTGAAAGACTGGGGACCCCTCAGCAAATTGCCATCGCAAGAGAGGGGGACCTGCTGACAAAGGAGCGCCT
CTGCTGCGGCCTGTCCATGTTTGAGGTCATCCTGACACGGATCCGGAGCTTTCTGGATGACCCCATCTGG
CGCGGGCCTCTGCCCAGCAATGGGGTCATGCATGTGGACGAGTGTGTGGAGTTTCACAGACTGTGGAGTG
CCATGCAGTTTGTCTACTGCATTCCCGTGGGGACACACGAGTTCACAGTCGAGCAGTGCTTTGGTGATGG
GCTACACTGGGCTGGCTGTATGATCATCGTACTTCTTGGGCAGCAGCGGCGTTTTGCTGTGCTGGATTTC
TGCTACCATCTACTTAAAGTCCAGAAACATGATGGCAAAGATGAGATTATTAAAAATGTGCCTTTGAAGA
AGATGGTGGAGAGAATTCGCAAGTTCCAGATTCTCAATGATGAGATCATCACCATCCTGGATAAGTACCT
GAAGTCAGGCGACGGGGAGGGCACGCCAGTGGAGCATGTGCGCTGCTTCCAGCCGCCCATCCACCAGTCC
CTCGCCAGCAGCTTGGACCCAGCTTTCTTGTACAAAGTGGTTCGATCTAGAATGGCTAGCAAAGGAGAAG
AACTTTTCACTGGAGTTGTCCCAATTCTTGTTGAATTAGATGGTGATGTTAATGGGCACAAATTTTCTGT
CAGTGGAGAGGGTGAAGGTGATGCTACATACGGAAAGCTTACCCTTAAATTTATTTGCACTACTGGAAAA
CTACCTGTTCCATGGCCAACACTTGTCACTACTTTCTCTTATGGTGTTCAATGCTTTTCCCGTTATCCGG
ATCATATGAAACGGCATGACTTTTTCAAGAGTGCCATGCCCGAAGGTTATGTACAGGAACGCACTATATC
TTTCAAAGATGACGGGAACTACAAGACGCGTGCTGAAGTCAAGTTTGAAGGTGATACCCTTGTTAATCGT
ATCGAGTTAAAAGGTATTGATTTTAAAGAAGATGGAAACATTCTCGGACACAAACTCGAGTACAACTATA
ACTCACACAATGTATACATCACGGCAGACAAACAAAAGAATGGAATCAAAGCTAACTTCAAAATTCGCCA
CAACATTGAAGATGGATCCGTTCAACTAGCAGACCATTATCAACAAAATACTCCAATTGGCGATGGCCCT
GTCCTTTTACCAGACAACCATTACCTGTCGACACAATCTGCCCTTTCGAAAGATCCCAACGAAAAGCGTG
ACCACATGGTCCTTCTTGAGTTTGTAACTGCTGCTGGGATTACACATGGCATGGATGAGCTCTACAAATA
ATGAATTAAACCCGCTGATCAGCCTCGACTGTGCCTTCTAGTTGCCAGCCATCTGTTGTTTGCCCCTCCC
CCGTGCCTTCCTTGACCCTGGAAGGTGCCACTCCCACTGTCCTTTCCTAATAAAATGAGGAAATTGCATC
GCATTGTCTGAGTAGGTGTCATTCTATTCTGGGGGGTGGGGTGGGGCAGGACAGCAAGGGGGAGGATTGG
GAAGACAATAGCAGGCATGCTGGGGATGCGGTGGGCTCTATGGCTTCTGAGGCGGAAAGAACCAGCTGGG
GCTCTAGGGGGTATCCCC
[124 nt withheld, positions 5759-5882]
C
[91 nt withheld, positions 5884-5974]
A
[49 nt withheld, positions 5976-6024]
CCTTTGACGTTGGAGTCCACGTTCTTT
[37 nt withheld, positions 6052-6088]
ACCCTATCTCGGTCTATTCTTTTGATTTATAAGGGATTTTGCCGATTTCGGCCTATTGGTTAAAAAATGA
GCTGATTTAACAAAAATTTAACGCGAATTAATTCTGTGGAATGTGTGTCAGTTAGGGTGTGGAAAGTCCC
CAGGCTCCCCAGCAGGCAGAAGTATGCAAAGCATGCATCTCAATTAGTCAGCAACCAGGTGTGGAAAGTC
CCCAGGCTCCCCAGCAGGCAGAAGTATGCAAAGCATGCATCTCAATTAGTCAGCAACCATAGTCCCGCCC
CTAACTCCGCCCATCCCGCCCCTAACTCCGCCCAGTTCCGCCCATTCTCCGCCCCATGGCTGACTAATTT
TTTTTATTTATGCAGAGGCCGAGGCCGCCTCTGCCTCTGAGCTATTCCAGAAGTAGTGAGGAGGCTTTTT
TGGAGGCCTAGGCTTTTGCAAAAAGCTCCCGGGAGCTTGTATATCCATTTTCGGATCTGATCAAGAGACA
GGATGAGGATCGTTTCGCATGATTGAACAAGATGGATTGCACGCAGGTTCTCCGGCCGCTTGGGTGGAGA
GGCTATTCGGCTATGACTGGGCACAACAGACAATCGGCTGCTCTGATGCCGCCGTGTTCCGGCTGTCAGC
GCAGGGGCGCCCGGTTCTTTTTGTCAAGACCGACCTGTCCGGTGCCCTGAATGAACTGCAGGACGAGGCA
GCGCGGCTATCGTGGCTGGCCACGACGGGCGTTCCTTGCGCAGCTGTGCTCGACGTTGTCACTGAAGCGG
GAAGGGACTGGCTGCTATTGGGCGAAGTGCCGGGGCAGGATCTCCTGTCATCTCACCTTGCTCCTGCCGA
GAAAGTATCCATCATGGCTGATGCAATGCGGCGGCTGCATACGCTTGATCCGGCTACCTGCCCATTCGAC
CACCAAGCGAAACATCGCATCGAGCGAGCACGTACTCGGATGGAAGCCGGTCTTGTCGATCAGGATGATC
TGGACGAAGAGCATCAGGGGCTCGCGCCAGCCGAACTGTTCGCCAGGCTCAAGGCGCGCATGCCCGACGG
CGAGGATCTCGTCGTGACCCATGGCGATGCCTGCTTGCCGAATATCATGGTGGAAAATGGCCGCTTTTCT
GGATTCATCGACTGTGGCCGGCTGGGTGTGGCGGACCGCTATCAGGACATAGCGTTGGCTACCCGTGATA
TTGCTGAAGAGCTTGGCGGCGAATGGGCTGACCGCTTCCTCGTGCTTTACGGTATCGCCGCTCCCGATTC
GCAGCGCATCGCCTTCTATCGCCTTCTTGACGAGTTCTTCTGAGCGGGACTCTGGGGTTCGCGAAATGAC
CGACCAAGCGACGCCCAACCTGCCATCACGAGATTTCGATTCCACCGCCGCCTTCTATGAAAGGTTGGGC
TTCGGAATCGTTTTCCGGGACGCCGGCTGGATGATCCTCCAGCGCGGGGATCTCATGCTGGAGTTCTTCG
CCCACCCCAACTTGTTTATTGCAGCTTATAATGGTTACAAATAAAGCAATAGCATCACAAATTTCACAAA
TAAAGCATTTTTTTCACTGCATTCTAGTTGTGGTTTGTCCAAACTCATCAATGTATCTTATCATGTCTGT
ATACCGTCGACCTCTAGCTAGAGCTTGGCGTAATCATGGTCATAGCTGTTTCCTGTGTGAAATTGTTATC
CGCTCACAATTCCACACAACATACGAGCCGGAAGCATAAAGTGTAAAGCCTGGGGTGCCTAATGAGTGAG
CTAACTCACATTAATTGCGTTGCGCTCACTGCCCGCTTTCCAGTCGGGAAACCTGTCGTGCCAGCTGCAT
TAATGAATCGGCCAACGCGCGGGGAGAGGCGGTTTGCGTATTGGGCGCTCTTCCGCTTCCTCGCTCACTG
ACTCGCTGCGCTCGGTCGTTCGGCTGCGGCGAGCGGTATCAGCTCACTCAAAGGCGGTAATACGGTTATC
CACAGAATCAGGGGATAACGCAGGAAAGAACATGTGAGCAAAAGGCCAGCAAAAGGCCAGGAACCGTAAA
AAGGCCGCGTTGCTGGCGTTTTTCCATAGGCTCCGCCCCCCTGACGAGCATCACAAAAATCGACGCTCAA
GTCAGAGGTGGCGAAACCCGACAGGACTATAAAGATACCAGGCGTTTCCCCCTGGAAGCTCCCTCGTGCG
CTCTCCTGTTCCGACCCTGCCGCTTACCGGATACCTGTCCGCCTTTCTCCCTTCGGGAAGCGTGGCGCTT
TCTCATAGCTCACGCTGTAGGTATCTCAGTTCGGTGTAGGTCGTTCGCTCCAAGCTGGGCTGTGTGCACG
AACCCCCCGTTCAGCCCGACCGCTGCGCCTTATCCGGTAACTATCGTCTTGAGTCCAACCCGGTAAGACA
CGACTTATCGCCACTGGCAGCAGCCACTGGTAACAGGATTAGCAGAGCGAGGTATGTAGGCGGTGCTACA
GAGTTCTTGAAGTGGTGGCCTAACTACGGCTACACTAGAAGAACAGTATTTGGTATCTGCGCTCTGCTGA
AGCCAGTTACCTTCGGAAAAAGAGTTGGTAGCTCTTGATCCGGCAAACAAACCACCGCTGGTAGCGGTGG
TTTTTTTGTTTGCAAGCAGCAGATTACGCGCAGAAAAAAAGGATCTCAAGAAGATCCTTTGATCTTTTCT
ACGGGGTCTGACGCTCAGTGGAACGAAAACTCACGTTAAGGGATTTTGGTCATGAGATTATCAAAAAGGA
TCTTCACCTAGATCCTTTTAAATTAAAAATGAAGTTTTAAATCAATCTAAAGTATATATGAGTAAACTTG
GTCTGACAGTTACCAATGCTTAATCAGTGAGGCACCTATCTCAGCGATCTGTCTATTTCGTTCATCCATA
GTTGCCTGACTCCCCGTCGTGTAGATAACTACGATACGGGAGGGCTTACCATCTGGCCCCAGTGCTGCAA
TGATACCGCGAGACCCACGCTCACCGGCTCCAGATTTATCAGCAATAAACCAGCCAGCCGGAAGGGCCGA
GCGCAGAAGTGGTCCTGCAACTTTATCCGCCTCCATCCAGTCTATTAATTGTTGCCGGGAAGCTAGAGTA
AGTAGTTCGCCAGTTAATAGTTTGCGCAACGTTGTTGCCATTGCTACAGGCATCGTGGTGTCACGCTCGT
CGTTTGGTATGGCTTCATTCAGCTCCGGTTCCCAACGATCAAGGCGAGTTACATGATCCCCCATGTTGTG
CAAAAAAGCGGTTAGCTCCTTCGGTCCTCCGATCGTTGTCAGAAGTAAGTTGGCCGCAGTGTTATCACTC
ATGGTTATGGCAGCACTGCATAATTCTCTTACTGTCATGCCATCCGTAAGATGCTTTTCTGTGACTGGTG
AGTACTCAACCAAGTCATTCTGAGAATAGTGTATGCGGCGACCGAGTTGCTCTTGCCCGGCGTCAATACG
GGATAATACCGCGCCACATAGCAGAACTTTAAAAGTGCTCATCATTGGAAAACGTTCTTCGGGGCGAAAA
CTCTCAAGGATCTTACCGCTGTTGAGATCCAGTTCGATGTAACCCACTCGTGCACCCAACTGATCTTCAG
CATCTTTTACTTTCACCAGCGTTTCTGGGTGAGCAAAAACAGGAAGGCAAAATGCCGCAAAAAAGGGAAT
AAGGGCGACACGGAAATGTTGAATACTCATACTCTTCCTTTTTCAATATTATTGAAGCATTTATCAGGGT
TATTGTCTCATGAGCGGATACATATTTGAATGTATTTAGAAAAATAAACAAATAGGGGTTCCGCGCACAT
TTCCCCGAAAAGTGCCACCTGACGTC
Features (pLannotate 1.2.2; 23 found; start..end, strand, type, name):
     28..80      -  misc_feature   bom (fragment): basis of mobility region from pBR322
    235..614     +  enhancer       CMV enhancer: human cytomegalovirus immediate early enhancer
    615..818     +  promoter       CMV promoter: human cytomegalovirus (CMV) immediate early promoter
    814..847     +  LTR            5' LTR (truncated) (fragment): truncated 5' long terminal repeat (LTR) from HIV-1
    863..881     +  promoter       T7 promoter: promoter for bacteriophage T7 RNA polymerase
    914..938     +  protein_bind   attB1: mutant version of attB; recombination site for the Gateway® BP reaction BP Clonase™
    944..4702    +  CDS            CYFIP1: CYFP1_HUMAN - Also known as KIAA0068 From Homo sapiens (Human).
   4707..4731    -  protein_bind   attB2: mutant version of attB; recombination site for the Gateway® BP reaction BP Clonase™
   4742..5461    +  CDS            Cycle 3 GFP: Cycle 3 GFP (Crameri et al., 1996) mammalian codon-optimized
   5489..5713    +  polyA_signal   bGH poly(A) signal: bovine growth hormone polyadenylation signal
   5717..5738    +  promoter       SV40 promoter (fragment): SV40 enhancer and early promoter
   5759..6187    +  rep_origin     f1 ori (sequence partly withheld): f1 bacteriophage origin of replication; arrow indicates direction of (+) strand synthesis
   6201..6530    +  promoter       SV40 promoter: SV40 enhancer and early promoter
   6597..7388    +  CDS            neo: KKA2_KLEPN - Also known as kan, nptII. Experimental evidence at protein level: Swiss-Prot protein existence level 1. Resistance to kanamycin, neomycin, paromomycin, ribostamycin, butirosin and gentamicin B. From Klebsiella pneumoniae.
   7414..7572    +  CDS            ble (fragment): BLE_KLEPN - Experimental evidence at protein level: Swiss-Prot protein existence level 1. Binding protein with a strong affinity to the bleomycin family of antibiotics. Binds to CL990; an antimitotic-antibiotic compound. From Klebsiella pneumoniae.
   7567..7688    +  polyA_signal   SV40 poly(A) signal: SV40 polyadenylation signal
   7761..7777    -  protein_bind   lac operator: The lac repressor binds to the lac operator to inhibit transcription in E. coli. This inhibition can be relieved by adding lactose or isopropyl-β-D-thiogalactopyranoside (IPTG). lac repressor encoded by lacI
   7785..7815    -  promoter       lac promoter: promoter for the E. coli lac operon
   7830..7851    -  protein_bind   CAP binding site: CAP binding activates transcription in the presence of cAMP. E. coli catabolite activator protein
   7864..7956    -  CDS            lacI (fragment): lac repressor; lacI; The lac repressor binds to the lac operator to inhibit transcription in E. coli. This inhibition can be relieved by adding lactose or isopropyl-β-D-thiogalactopyranoside (IPTG).
   8139..8727    -  rep_origin     ori: high-copy-number ColE1/pMB1/pBR322/pUC origin of replication
   8898..9758    -  CDS            AmpR: β-lactamase; bla; confers resistance to ampicillin, carbenicillin, and related antibiotics
   9759..9863    -  promoter       AmpR promoter: bla
