[The description below was written by a language model from this plasmid's Addgene catalogue record and pLannotate feature annotations shown in this document.]
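Description:
pDEST47-CYFIP1.GFP is a 9,894 bp mammalian expression plasmid built by Gateway recombination into the Invitrogen pDEST47 destination backbone. It carries human CYFIP1 (cytoplasmic FMR1 interacting protein 1, also called SRA1) fused at its C terminus to GFP. In bacteria it is maintained through a high-copy ColE1/pUC-type origin and selected with ampicillin via the β-lactamase gene and its own promoter. An f1 phage origin is also present, along with residual lac promoter/operator and bom fragments from the backbone.

The expression cassette is driven by the human cytomegalovirus immediate early enhancer and promoter, followed by a T7 promoter that could support in vitro transcription. The CYFIP1 coding sequence sits between attB1 and attB2 sites, the recombination scars left by Gateway cloning. Immediately downstream of attB2 lies the Cycle 3 GFP coding sequence, annotated as mammalian codon-optimized, so the attB2 region serves as the linker between CYFIP1 and the fluorescent tag. A bovine growth hormone polyadenylation signal terminates the transcript. A separate cassette, consisting of the SV40 enhancer/early promoter, the neomycin phosphotransferase gene and an SV40 poly(A) signal, allows G418 selection of stably transfected mammalian cells. The short HIV-1 LTR, ble and lacI fragments in the automated annotation are partial matches rather than functional elements.

The construct is intended for expressing fluorescently tagged CYFIP1 in mammalian cells, permitting overexpression and visualisation of the protein's localisation. The associated publication concerns the role of CYFIP1 in dendritic complexity and dendritic spine stability.
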