Addgene plasmid #109139: pDEST47-CYFIP1.GFP
Purpose: GFP-tagged CYFIP1 expression construct
Depositing lab: Josef Kittler. Publication: The autism and schizophrenia associated gene CYFIP1 is critical for the maintenance of dendritic complexity and the stabilization of mature spines. Pathania M, Davenport EC, Muir J, Sheehan DF, Lopez-Domenech G, Kittler JT. Transl Psychiatry. 2014 Mar 25;4:e374. doi: 10.1038/tp.2014.16. PubMed 24667445.
Backbone
  Vector backbone: pDEST47
  Backbone manufacturer: Invitrogen
  Total vector size (bp): 9894
  Vector type: Mammalian Expression
  Selectable markers: Neomycin (select with G418)
Growth in bacteria
  Bacterial resistance: Ampicillin, 100 μg/mL
  Growth temperature: 37°C
  Growth strain: DH5alpha
  Copy number: High Copy
Gene/Insert
  Gene/Insert name: CYFIP1 (alt names: cytoplasmic FMR1 interacting protein 1; SRA1)
  Species: H. sapiens (human)
  Insert size (bp): 4519
  Entrez Gene: CYFIP1 (a.k.a. P140SRA-1, SHYC, SRA-1, SRA1)
  Promoter: CMV
  Tag / fusion protein: GFP (C terminal on insert)
  Cloning method: Gateway Cloning
  Sequencing primers: 5′ CMV-F; 3′ GFP-R
Terms and licenses: Academic/Nonprofit Terms; Industry Terms: Not Available to Industry
How to cite: pDEST47-CYFIP1.GFP was a gift from Josef Kittler (Addgene plasmid # 109139 ; http://n2t.net/addgene:109139 ; RRID:Addgene_109139)
